Addgene plasmid #188651: Mammalian_SaAID3S
Purpose: Expresses SaAID3S and gRNA in mammalian cells
Depositing lab: Keiji Nishida. Depositing organization: Kobe University. Publication: Cytosine base editing systems with minimized off-target effect and molecular size. Li A, Mitsunobu H, Yoshioka S, Suzuki T, Kondo A, Nishida K. Nat Commun. 2022 Aug 8;13(1):4531. doi: 10.1038/s41467-022-32157-8. PubMed 35941130.
Backbone
  Vector backbone: pcDNA3.1
  Vector type: Mammalian Expression
Growth in bacteria
  Bacterial resistance: Ampicillin, 100 μg/mL
  Growth temperature: 37°C
  Growth strain: DH5alpha
  Copy number: High Copy
Gene/Insert 1
  Gene/Insert name: nSaCas9-AID3S--UGI
  Species: Synthetic; Staphylococcus aureus
  Insert size (bp): 5175
  Mutation: D10A for SaCas9
  Promoter: EF-1a
  Tag / fusion protein: UGI
  Cloning method: Gibson Cloning
  Sequencing primers: 5′ TCAAGCCTCAGACAGTGGTTC; 3′ GGCGGAGCCTATGGAAAAAC
Gene/Insert 2
  Gene/Insert name: Sa-sgRNA
  Species: Staphylococcus aureus
  Promoter: H1
  Cloning method: Gibson Cloning
  Sequencing primers: 5′ GAGTGGCGCCCTGCAATATTTGCATGTCGCTAT; 3′ GGCGGAGCCTATGGAAAAAC
Terms and licenses: Academic/Nonprofit Terms; Industry Terms: Not Available to Industry
How to cite: Mammalian_SaAID3S was a gift from Keiji Nishida (Addgene plasmid # 188651 ; http://n2t.net/addgene:188651 ; RRID:Addgene_188651)
