[The description below was written by a language model from this plasmid's Addgene catalogue record and pLannotate feature annotations shown in this document.]
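Description:
Mammalian_SaAID3S is a mammalian expression plasmid on a pcDNA3.1 backbone that carries a compact cytosine base editor together with its guide RNA cassette. It is propagated in E. coli through a high-copy ColE1/pUC-type origin and selected with ampicillin via the β-lactamase gene. A fragment of the f1 phage origin is also annotated. No mammalian drug-selection marker appears in the feature table.

According to the catalogue entry, the main insert is nSaCas9-AID3S-UGI, a synthetic fusion of about 5.2 kb. It is built on Staphylococcus aureus Cas9 carrying the D10A mutation, which converts the nuclease into a nickase. The AID3S name points to a deaminase module, but the record does not describe it. The fusion also includes the phage PBS2 uracil-DNA glycosylase inhibitor, which blocks excision of the uracil made by cytosine deamination and so favours C-to-T conversion. The feature table shows the SaCas9 coding region followed by UGI and a short synthetic polyadenylation signal. The AID3S portion is not annotated separately, so its position within the fusion cannot be read from the table. Downstream, a human H1 Pol III promoter drives an S. aureus sgRNA scaffold, and the record does not state a target spacer.

The catalogue lists EF-1α as the promoter for the editor, but the annotated EF-1α promoter sits directly upstream of an iRFP670 near-infrared fluorescent protein gene that the catalogue does not mention. A reverse-oriented bGH polyadenylation signal lies between iRFP670 and Cas9. No promoter is annotated immediately upstream of Cas9, so the exact transcriptional arrangement is unclear. The plasmid is intended for expressing the editor and gRNA from a single vector in mammalian cells, in work aimed at base editors with reduced size and fewer off-target effects.
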