Features (pLannotate 1.2.2; 13 found; start..end, strand, type, name):
     11..599     -  rep_origin     ori: high-copy-number ColE1/pMB1/pBR322/pUC origin of replication
    770..1630    -  CDS            AmpR: β-lactamase; bla; confers resistance to ampicillin, carbenicillin, and related antibiotics
   1631..1735    -  promoter       AmpR promoter: bla
   1761..2089    -  rep_origin     f1 ori (fragment) (sequence partly withheld): f1 bacteriophage origin of replication; arrow indicates direction of (+) strand synthesis
   2089..2123    +  CDS            small t antigen (fragment) (sequence partly withheld): SV40 (simian virus 40) small t antigen
   2130..3308    +  promoter       EF-1α promoter: strong constitutive promoter for human elongation factor EF-1α
   3335..4270    +  CDS            iRFP670: near-infrared fluorescent protein with an emission peak at 670 nm, engineered from a bacterial phytochrome (Shcherbakova and Verkhusha, 2013) derived from Rhodopseudomonas palustris RpBphP6
   4300..4524    -  polyA_signal   bGH poly(A) signal: bovine growth hormone polyadenylation signal
   4680..8231    +  CDS            cas9: CAS9_STAAU - Experimental evidence at protein level: Swiss-Prot protein existence level 1. CRISPR (clustered regularly interspaced short palindromic repeat) is an adaptive immune system that provides protection against mobile genetic elements (viruses, transposable elements and conjugative plasmids). CRISPR clusters contain spacers, sequences complementary to antecedent mobile elements, and target invading nucleic acids. CRISPR clusters are transcribed and processed into CRISPR RNA (crRNA). In type II CRISPR systems correct processing of pre-crRNA requires a trans- encoded small RNA (tracrRNA)
   8268..8519    +  CDS            UGI: UNGI_BPPB2 - Experimental evidence at protein level: Swiss-Prot protein existence level 1. This protein binds specifically and reversibly to the host uracil-DNA glycosylase, preventing removal of uracil residues from PBS2 DNA by the host uracil-excision repair system. From Bacillus phage PBS2 (Bacteriophage PBS2).
   8523..8571    +  polyA_signal   poly(A) signal: synthetic polyadenylation signal
   8577..8786    +  promoter       H1 promoter: human H1 RNA promoter
   8821..8896    +  misc_RNA       Sa gRNA scaffold: guide RNA scaffold for the Staphylococcus aureus CRISPR/Cas9 system
>Addgene plasmid #188651 | Mammalian_SaAID3S | addgene full sequence | sequence record 375883 | Addgene NGS Result
TGCTGGCGTTTTTCCATAGGCTCCGCCCCCCTGACGAGCATCACAAAAATCGACGCTCAAGTCAGAGGTG
GCGAAACCCGACAGGACTATAAAGATACCAGGCGTTTCCCCCTGGAAGCTCCCTCGTGCGCTCTCCTGTT
CCGACCCTGCCGCTTACCGGATACCTGTCCGCCTTTCTCCCTTCGGGAAGCGTGGCGCTTTCTCATAGCT
CACGCTGTAGGTATCTCAGTTCGGTGTAGGTCGTTCGCTCCAAGCTGGGCTGTGTGCACGAACCCCCCGT
TCAGCCCGACCGCTGCGCCTTATCCGGTAACTATCGTCTTGAGTCCAACCCGGTAAGACACGACTTATCG
CCACTGGCAGCAGCCACTGGTAACAGGATTAGCAGAGCGAGGTATGTAGGCGGTGCTACAGAGTTCTTGA
AGTGGTGGCCTAACTACGGCTACACTAGAAGAACAGTATTTGGTATCTGCGCTCTGCTGAAGCCAGTTAC
CTTCGGAAAAAGAGTTGGTAGCTCTTGATCCGGCAAACAAACCACCGCTGGTAGCGGTGGTTTTTTTGTT
TGCAAGCAGCAGATTACGCGCAGAAAAAAAGGATCTCAAGAAGATCCTTTGATCTTTTCTACGGGGTCTG
ACGCTCAGTGGAACGAAAACTCACGTTAAGGGATTTTGGTCATGAGATTATCAAAAAGGATCTTCACCTA
GATCCTTTTAAATTAAAAATGAAGTTTTAAATCAATCTAAAGTATATATGAGTAAACTTGGTCTGACAGT
TACCAATGCTTAATCAGTGAGGCACCTATCTCAGCGATCTGTCTATTTCGTTCATCCATAGTTGCCTGAC
TCCCCGTCGTGTAGATAACTACGATACGGGAGGGCTTACCATCTGGCCCCAGTGCTGCAATGATACCGCG
AGACCCACGCTCACCGGCTCCAGATTTATCAGCAATAAACCAGCCAGCCGGAAGGGCCGAGCGCAGAAGT
GGTCCTGCAACTTTATCCGCCTCCATCCAGTCTATTAATTGTTGCCGGGAAGCTAGAGTAAGTAGTTCGC
CAGTTAATAGTTTGCGCAACGTTGTTGCCATTGCTACAGGCATCGTGGTGTCACGCTCGTCGTTTGGTAT
GGCTTCATTCAGCTCCGGTTCCCAACGATCAAGGCGAGTTACATGATCCCCCATGTTGTGCAAAAAAGCG
GTTAGCTCCTTCGGTCCTCCGATCGTTGTCAGAAGTAAGTTGGCCGCAGTGTTATCACTCATGGTTATGG
CAGCACTGCATAATTCTCTTACTGTCATGCCATCCGTAAGATGCTTTTCTGTGACTGGTGAGTACTCAAC
CAAGTCATTCTGAGAATAGTGTATGCGGCGACCTAGTTGCTCTTGCCCGGCGTCAATACGGGATAATACC
GCGCCACATAGCAGAACTTTAAAAGTGCTCATCATTGGAAAACGTTCTTCGGGGCGAAAACTCTCAAGGA
TCTTACCGCTGTTGAGATCCAGTTCGATGTAACCCACTCGTGCACCCAACTGATCTTCAGCATCTTTTAC
TTTCACCAGCGTTTCTGGGTGAGCAAAAACAGGAAGGCAAAATGCCGCAAAAAAGGGAATAAGGGCGACA
CGGAAATGTTGAATACTCATACTCTTCCTTTTTCAATATTATTGAAGCATTTATCAGGGTTATTGTCTCA
TGAGCGGATACATATTTGAATGTATTTAGAAAAATAAACAAATAGGGGTTCCGCGCACATTTCCCCGAAA
AGTGCCACCTAAATTGTAAGCGTTAATATTTTGTTAAAATTCGCGTTAAATTTTTGTTAAATCAGCTCAT
TTTTTAACCAATAGGCCGAAATCGGCAAAATCCCTTATAAATCAAAAGAATAGACCGAGATAGGGT
[37 nt withheld, positions 1887-1923]
AAAGAACGTGGACTCCAACGTCAAAGG
[49 nt withheld, positions 1951-1999]
T
[89 nt withheld, positions 2001-2089]
CAGCTAATGGACCTTCTAGGTCTTGAAAGGAGTGGGAATTGGCTCCGGTGCCCGTCAGTGGGCAGAGCGC
ACATCGCCCACAGTCCCCGAGAAGTTGGGGGGAGGGGTCGGCAATTGAACCGGTGCCTAGAGAAGGTGGC
GCGGGGTAAACTGGGAAAGTGATGTCGTGTACTGGCTCCGCCTTTTTCCCGAGGGTGGGGGAGAACCGTA
TATAAGTGCAGTAGTCGCCGTGAACGTTCTTTTTCGCAACGGGTTTGCCGCCAGAACACAGGTAAGTGCC
GTGTGTGGTTCCCGCGGGCCTGGCCTCTTTACGGGTTATGGCCCTTGCGTGCCTTGAATTACTTCCACCT
GGCTGCAGTACGTGATTCTTGATCCCGAGCTTCGGGTTGGAAGTGGGTGGGAGAGTTCGAGGCCTTGCGC
TTAAGGAGCCCCTTCGCCTCGTGCTTGAGTTGAGGCCTGGCCTGGGCGCTGGGGCCGCCGCGTGCGAATC
TGGTGGCACCTTCGCGCCTGTCTCGCTGCTTTCGATAAGTCTCTAGCCATTTAAAATTTTTGATGACCTG
CTGCGACGCTTTTTTTCTGGCAAGATAGTCTTGTAAATGCGGGCCAAGATCTGCACACTGGTATTTCGGT
TTTTGGGGCCGCGGGCGGCGACGGGGCCCGTGCGTCCCAGCGCACATGTTCGGCGAGGCGGGGCCTGCGA
GCGCGGCCACCGAGAATCGGACGGGGGTAGTCTCAAGCTGGCCGGCCTGCTCTGGTGCCTGGCCTCGCGC
CGCCGTGTATCGCCCCGCCCTGGGCGGCAAGGCTGGCCCGGTCGGCACCAGTTGCGTGAGCGGAAAGATG
GCCGCTTCCCGGCCCTGCTGCAGGGAGCTCAAAATGGAGGACGCGGCGCTCGGGAGAGCGGGCGGGTGAG
TCACCCACACAAAGGAAAAGGGCCTTTCCGTCCTCAGCCGTCGCTTCATGTGACTCCACGGAGTACCGGG
CGCCGTCCAGGCACCTCGATTAGTTCTCGAGCTTTTGGAGTACGTCGTCTTTAGGTTGGGGGGAGGGGTT
TTATGCGATGGAGTTTCCCCACACTGAGTGGGTGGAGACTGAAGTTAGGCCAGCTTGGCACTTGATGTAA
TTCTCCTTGGAATTTGCCCTTTTTGAGTTTGGATCTTGGTTCATTCTCAAGCCTCAGACAGTGGTTCAAA
GTTTTTTTCTTCCATTTCAGGTGTCGTGAGGAATTTCGACCCGGATCCGGCCACCATGGCGCGTAAGGTC
GATCTCACCTCCTGCGATCGCGAGCCGATCCACATCCCCGGCAGCATTCAGCCGTGCGGCTGCCTGCTAG
CCTGCGACGCGCAGGCGGTGCGGATCACGCGCATTACGGAAAATGCCGGCGCGTTCTTTGGACGCGAAAC
TCCGCGGGTCGGTGAGCTACTCGCCGATTACTTCGGCGAGACCGAAGCCCATGCGCTGCGCAACGCACTG
GCGCAGTCCTCCGATCCAAAGCGACCGGCGCTGATCTTCGGTTGGCGCGACGGCCTGACCGGCCGCACCT
TCGACATCTCACTGCATCGCCATGACGGTACATCGATCATCGAGTTCGAGCCTGCGGCGGCCGAACAGGC
CGACAATCCGCTGCGGCTGACGCGGCAGATCATCGCGCGCACCAAAGAACTGAAGTCGCTCGAAGAGATG
GCCGCACGGGTGCCGCGCTATCTGCAGGCGATGCTCGGCTATCACCGCGTGATGTTGTACCGCTTCGCGG
ACGACGGCTCCGGGATGGTGATCGGCGAGGCGAAGCGCAGCGACCTCGAGAGCTTTCTCGGTCAGCACTT
TCCGGCGTCGCTGGTCCCGCAGCAGGCGCGGCTACTGTACTTGAAGAACGCGATCCGCGTGGTCTCGGAT
TCGCGCGGCATCAGCAGCCGGATCGTGCCCGAGCACGACGCCTCCGGCGCCGCGCTCGATCTGTCGTTCG
CGCACCTGCGCAGCATCTCGCCCTGCCATCTCGAATTTCTGCGGAACATGGGCGTCAGCGCCTCGATGTC
GCTGTCGATCATCATTGACGGCACGCTATGGGGATTGATCATCTGTCATCATTACGAGCCGCGTGCCGTG
CCGATGGCGCAGCGCGTCGCGGCCGAAATGTTCGCCGACTTCTTATCGCTGCACTTCACCGCCGCCCACC
ACCAACGCTAAGCGGCCGCGACTCTAACCGGTCTCAGAAGCCATAGAGCCCACCGCATCCCCAGCATGCC
TGCTATTGTCTTCCCAATCCTCCCCCTTGCTGTCCTGCCCCACCCCACCCCCCAGAATAGAATGACACCT
ACTCAGACAATGCGATGCAATTTCCTCATTTTATTAGGAAAGGACAGTGGGAGTGGCACCTTCCAGGGTC
AAGGAAGGCACGGGGGAGGGGCAAACAACAGATGGCTGGCAACTAGAAGGCACAGTCGAGGCTGATGTAC
TTATATAAGGGGGTGGGGGCGCGTTCGTCCTCAGTCGCGATCGAACACTCGAGCCGAGCAGACGTGCCTA
CGGACCGTCTAGAGCCACCATGGCACCGAAGAAGAAGCGTAAAGTCGGAATCCACGGAGTTCCTGCGGCA
AAGCGAAATTACATTCTGGGGCTGGCCATTGGCATTACATCAGTGGGCTATGGCATCATTGACTACGAGA
CAAGGGACGTGATCGACGCCGGCGTGAGACTGTTCAAGGAGGCCAACGTGGAGAACAATGAGGGCCGGAG
ATCCAAGAGGGGAGCAAGGCGCCTGAAGCGGAGAAGGCGCCACAGAATCCAGAGAGTGAAGAAGCTGCTG
TTCGATTACAACCTGCTGACCGACCACTCCGAGCTGTCTGGCATCAATCCTTATGAGGCCAGAGTGAAGG
GCCTGTCCCAGAAGCTGTCTGAGGAGGAGTTTAGCGCCGCCCTGCTGCACCTGGCAAAGAGGAGAGGCGT
GCACAACGTGAATGAGGTGGAGGAGGACACCGGCAACGAGCTGTCCACAAAGGAGCAGATCAGCCGCAAT
TCCAAGGCCCTGGAGGAGAAGTATGTGGCCGAGCTGCAGCTGGAGCGGCTGAAGAAGGATGGCGAGGTGA
GGGGCTCCATCAATCGCTTCAAGACCTCTGACTACGTGAAGGAGGCCAAGCAGCTGCTGAAGGTGCAGAA
GGCCTACCACCAGCTGGATCAGTCCTTTATCGATACATATATCGACCTGCTGGAGACAAGGCGCACATAC
TATGAGGGACCAGGAGAGGGCTCTCCCTTCGGCTGGAAGGACATCAAGGAGTGGTACGAGATGCTGATGG
GCCACTGCACCTATTTTCCAGAGGAGCTGAGAAGCGTGAAGTACGCCTATAACGCCGATCTGTACAACGC
CCTGAATGACCTGAACAACCTGGTCATCACCAGGGATGAGAACGAGAAGCTGGAGTACTATGAGAAGTTC
CAGATCATCGAGAACGTGTTCAAGCAGAAGAAGAAGCCTACACTGAAGCAGATCGCCAAGGAGATCCTGG
TGAACGAGGAGGACATCAAGGGCTACCGCGTGACCTCCACAGGCAAGCCAGAGTTCACCAATCTGAAGGT
GTATCACGATATCAAGGACATCACAGCCCGGAAGGAGATCATCGAGAACGCCGAGCTGCTGGATCAGATC
GCCAAGATCCTGACCATCTATCAGAGCTCCGAGGACATCCAGGAGGAGCTGACCAACCTGAATAGCGAGC
TGACACAGGAGGAGATCGAGCAGATCAGCAATCTGAAGGGCTACACCGGCACACACAACCTGAGCCTGAA
GGCCATCAATCTGATCCTGGATGAGCTGTGGCACACAAACGACAATCAGATCGCCATCTTTAACCGGCTG
AAGCTGGTGCCAAAGAAGGTGGACCTGTCCCAGCAGAAGGAGATCCCAACCACACTGGTGGACGATTTCA
TCCTGTCTCCCGTGGTGAAGCGGAGCTTCATCCAGAGCATCAAAGTGATCAACGCCATCATCAAGAAGTA
CGGCCTGCCCAATGATATCATCATCGAGCTGGCCAGGGAGAAGAACTCCAAGGACGCCCAGAAGATGATC
AATGAGATGCAGAAGAGGAACCGCCAGACCAATGAGCGGATCGAGGAGATCATCAGAACCACAGGCAAGG
AGAACGCCAAGTACCTGATCGAGAAGATCAAGCTGCACGATATGCAGGAGGGCAAGTGTCTGTATTCTCT
GGAGGCCATCCCTCTGGAGGACCTGCTGAACAATCCATTCAACTACGAGGTGGATCACATCATCCCCCGG
AGCGTGAGCTTCGACAATTCTTTTAACAATAAGGTGCTGGTGAAGCAGGAGGAGAACAGCAAGAAGGGCA
ATAGGACCCCTTTCCAGTACCTGTCTAGCTCCGATTCTAAGATCAGCTACGAGACATTCAAGAAGCACAT
CCTGAATCTGGCCAAGGGCAAGTCACACCGCTGCTACGTGCTGTTTGAGTTGAAGCGAAGGGGCGAAAGA
AGGGCTTGCTTTTGGGGCTATGCCGTCAACAAGCCCCAAAGTGGCACCGAGAGAGGAATACACGCTGAGA
TATTCAGTATCCGAAAGGTGGAAGAGTATCTTCGGGATAATCCTGGGCAGTTTACGATCAACTGGTATTC
CAGCTGGAGTCCTTGCGCTGATTGTGCCGAGAAAATTCTGGAATGGTATAATCAGGAACTTCGGGGAAAC
GGGCACACATTGAAAATCGAAGCCTGCAAGCTGTACTACGAGAAGAATGCCCGGAACCAGATAGGACTCC
AGAATCTGAGGGACAATGGTGTAGGCCTGAACGTGGGTGGAGGTGGCAGTGATGTCGGCGGAGGCTCCGG
CCGCATCAGCAAGACCAAGAAGGAGTACCTGCTGGAGGAGCGGGACATCAACAGATTCTCCGTGCAGAAG
GACTTCATCAACCGGAATCTGGTGGACACCAGATACGCCACACGCGGCCTGATGAATCTGCTGCGGTCTT
ATTTCAGAGTGAACAATCTGGATGTGAAGGTGAAGAGTATCAACGGCGGCTTCACCTCCTTTCTGCGGAG
AAAGTGGAAGTTTAAGAAGGAGCGCAACAAGGGCTATAAGCACCACGCCGAGGATGCCCTGATCATCGCC
AATGCCGACTTCATCTTTAAGGAGTGGAAGAAGCTGGACAAGGCCAAGAAAGTGATGGAGAACCAGATGT
TCGAGGAGAAGCAGGCCGAGAGCATGCCCGAGATCGAGACAGAGCAGGAGTACAAGGAGATTTTCATCAC
ACCTCACCAGATCAAGCACATCAAGGACTTCAAGGACTACAAGTATTCTCACAGGGTGGATAAGAAGCCC
AACCGCGAGCTGATCAATGACACCCTGTATAGCACACGGAAGGACGATAAGGGCAATACCCTGATCGTGA
ACAATCTGAACGGCCTGTACGACAAGGATAATGACAAGCTGAAGAAGCTGATCAACAAGTCTCCCGAGAA
GCTGCTGATGTACCACCACGATCCTCAGACATATCAGAAGCTGAAGCTGATCATGGAGCAGTACGGCGAC
GAGAAGAACCCACTGTATAAGTACTATGAGGAGACAGGCAACTACCTGACAAAGTATAGCAAGAAGGATA
ATGGCCCCGTGATCAAGAAGATCAAGTACTATGGCAACAAGCTGAATGCCCACCTGGACATCACCGACGA
TTACCCTAACTCTCGCAATAAGGTGGTGAAGCTGAGCCTGAAGCCATACCGGTTCGACGTGTACCTGGAC
AACGGCGTGTATAAGTTTGTGACAGTGAAGAATCTGGATGTGATCAAGAAGGAGAACTACTATGAGGTGA
ACAGCAAGTGCTACGAGGAGGCCAAGAAGCTGAAGAAGATCAGCAACCAGGCCGAGTTCATCGCCTCTTT
TTACAACAATGACCTGATCAAGATCAATGGCGAGCTGTATAGAGTGATCGGCGTGAACAATGATCTGCTG
AACAGAATCGAAGTGAATATGATCGACATCACCTACAGGGAGTATCTGGAGAACATGAATGATAAGAGGC
CCCCTCGCATCATCAAGACCATCGCCTCTAAGACACAGAGCATCAAGAAGTACAGCACAGACATCCTGGG
GAACCTGTATGAAGTCAAGAGCAAGAAACATCCTCAGATTATCAAGAAAGGCGGTGGAGGTCCCAAGAAG
AAAAGAAAAGTCGGTACCATGACCAACCTTTCCGACATCATAGAGAAGGAAACAGGCAAACAGTTGGTCA
TCCAAGAGTCGATACTCATGCTTCCTGAAGAAGTTGAGGAGGTCATTGGGAATAAGCCGGAAAGTGACAT
TCTCGTACACACTGCGTATGATGAGAGCACCGATGAGAACGTGATGCTGCTCACGTCAGATGCCCCAGAG
TACAAACCCTGGGCTCTGGTGATTCAGGACTCTAATGGAGAGAACAAGATCAAGATGCTATAGAATAAAA
GATCTTTATTTTCATTAGATCTGTGTGTTGGTTTTTTGTGTGAATTCGAACGCTGACGTCATCAACCCGC
TCCAAGGAATCGCGGGCCCAGTGTCACTAGGCGGGAACACCCAGCGCGCGTGCGCCCTGGCAGGAAGATG
GCTGTGAGGGACAGGGGAGTGGCGCCCTGCAATATTTGCATGTCGCTATGTGTTCTGGGAAATCACCATA
AACGTGAAATGTCTTTGGATTTGGGAATCTTATAAGTTCTGTATGAGGACCACAGATCCCCGATGTTCCA
ATCAGTACGCAGTTTTAGTACTCTGGAAACAGAATCTACTAAAACAAGGCAAAATGCCGTGTTTATCTCG
TCAACTTGTTGGCGAGATTTTTTTACGCGTTGACATTGATTATTGACCAGCAAAAGGCCAGGAACCGTAA
AAAGGCCGCGT
